Addgene plasmid #215035: pcDNA3.1_V5-TWIST1_TAL1loop
Purpose: Mammalian expression of human TWIST1 (with TAL1 loop)
Depositing lab: Joanna Wysocka. Depositing organization: Stanford University. Publication: DNA-guided transcription factor cooperativity shapes face and limb mesenchyme. Kim S, Morgunova E, Naqvi S, Goovaerts S, Bader M, Koska M, Popov A, Luong C, Pogson A, Swigut T, Claes P, Taipale J, Wysocka J. Cell. 2024 Feb 1;187(3):692-711.e26. doi: 10.1016/j.cell.2023.12.032. Epub 2024 Jan 22. PubMed 38262408.
Backbone
  Vector backbone: pcDNA3.1
  Backbone manufacturer: Invitrogen
  Backbone size w/o insert (bp): 5366
  Vector type: Mammalian Expression
  Selectable markers: Neomycin (select with G418)
Growth in bacteria
  Bacterial resistance: Ampicillin, 100 μg/mL
  Growth temperature: 37°C
  Growth strain: DH5alpha
  Copy number: High Copy
Gene/Insert
  Gene/Insert name: twist family bHLH transcription factor 1 (alt name: TWIST1)
  Species: H. sapiens (human)
  Insert size (bp): 654
  Mutation: TWIST1 bHLH loop (aa137-141, TLPSD) replaced with TAL1 bHLH loop (aaX-X, THPPDK)
  Entrez Gene: TWIST1 (a.k.a. ACS3, BPES2, BPES3, CRS, CRS1, CSO, SCS, SWCOS, TWIST, bHLHa38)
  Promoter: CMV
  Tag / fusion protein: V5 (N terminal on insert)
  Cloning method: Gibson Cloning
  Sequencing primers: 5′ TACGACTCACTATAGGGAGACCC; 3′ GAGGGGCAAACAACAGATGG
Terms and licenses: Academic/Nonprofit Terms; Industry Terms: Not Available to Industry
How to cite: pcDNA3.1_V5-TWIST1_TAL1loop was a gift from Joanna Wysocka (Addgene plasmid # 215035 ; http://n2t.net/addgene:215035 ; RRID:Addgene_215035)
