[The description below was written by a language model from this plasmid's Addgene catalogue record and pLannotate feature annotations shown in this document.]
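Description:
pcDNA3.1_V5-TWIST1_TAL1loop is a mammalian expression plasmid built on the Invitrogen pcDNA3.1 backbone, with a sequenced length of about 6.0 kb. It is propagated in E. coli through a high-copy ColE1/pUC-type origin and selected with ampicillin via the β-lactamase gene. An f1 origin is also present for single-stranded DNA production. For mammalian cells, a neomycin phosphotransferase gene sits between the SV40 early promoter (which includes the SV40 origin region) and the SV40 polyadenylation signal, allowing G418 selection of stable transfectants. The automated annotation also flags short fragments (bom, lac promoter/operator, lacI, ble, and a truncated HIV-1 LTR match next to the CMV promoter). These appear to be backbone remnants or incidental matches rather than functional parts.

The payload is a human TWIST1 coding sequence driven by the CMV immediate-early enhancer and promoter and terminated by the bovine growth hormone polyadenylation signal. A T7 promoter lies just upstream of the insert, which can be used for in vitro transcription or as a sequencing primer site. The record lists an N-terminal V5 epitope tag for detection or immunoprecipitation. The feature table does not annotate this tag separately, but there is unannotated space ahead of the TWIST1 match. The insert is a chimeric variant in which the loop of the TWIST1 basic helix-loop-helix domain (residues 137–141) is replaced by the corresponding loop from the bHLH factor TAL1; the TAL1 residue positions are not specified in the record. The stated purpose is mammalian expression of this loop-swap protein. The associated study concerns DNA-guided transcription factor cooperativity in face and limb mesenchyme, so the construct was presumably made to test the contribution of the TWIST1 loop to that behaviour, although the record does not describe specific experiments.
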