Features (pLannotate 1.2.2; 20 found; start..end, strand, type, name):
    171..1031    -  CDS            AmpR: β-lactamase; bla; confers resistance to ampicillin, carbenicillin, and related antibiotics
   1032..1136    -  promoter       AmpR promoter: bla
   1195..1247    -  misc_feature   bom (fragment): basis of mobility region from pBR322
   1402..1781    +  enhancer       CMV enhancer: human cytomegalovirus immediate early enhancer
   1782..1985    +  promoter       CMV promoter: human cytomegalovirus (CMV) immediate early promoter
   1981..2014    +  LTR            5' LTR (truncated) (fragment): truncated 5' long terminal repeat (LTR) from HIV-1
   2030..2048    +  promoter       T7 promoter: promoter for bacteriophage T7 RNA polymerase
   2156..2758    +  CDS            TWIST1: TWST1_HUMAN - Also known as BHLHA38, TWIST. Experimental evidence at protein level: Swiss-Prot protein existence level 1. Acts as a transcriptional regulator. Inhibits myogenesis by sequestrating E proteins, inhibiting trans-activation by MEF2, and inhibiting DNA-binding by MYOD1 through physical interaction. This interaction probably involves the basic domains of both proteins. Also represses expression of proinflammatory cytokines such as TNFA and IL1B. Regulates cranial suture patterning and fusion. Activates transcription as a heterodimer with E proteins. Regulates gene expression differen
   2784..3008    +  polyA_signal   bGH poly(A) signal: bovine growth hormone polyadenylation signal
   3012..3033    +  promoter       SV40 promoter (fragment): SV40 enhancer and early promoter
   3054..3482    +  rep_origin     f1 ori (sequence partly withheld): f1 bacteriophage origin of replication; arrow indicates direction of (+) strand synthesis
   3496..3825    +  promoter       SV40 promoter: SV40 enhancer and early promoter
   3892..4683    +  CDS            neo: KKA2_KLEPN - Also known as kan, nptII. Experimental evidence at protein level: Swiss-Prot protein existence level 1. Resistance to kanamycin, neomycin, paromomycin, ribostamycin, butirosin and gentamicin B. From Klebsiella pneumoniae.
   4707..4865    +  CDS            ble (fragment): BLE_KLEPN - Experimental evidence at protein level: Swiss-Prot protein existence level 1. Binding protein with a strong affinity to the bleomycin family of antibiotics. Binds to CL990; an antimitotic-antibiotic compound. From Klebsiella pneumoniae.
   4860..4981    +  polyA_signal   SV40 poly(A) signal: SV40 polyadenylation signal
   5054..5070    -  protein_bind   lac operator: The lac repressor binds to the lac operator to inhibit transcription in E. coli. This inhibition can be relieved by adding lactose or isopropyl-β-D-thiogalactopyranoside (IPTG). lac repressor encoded by lacI
   5078..5108    -  promoter       lac promoter: promoter for the E. coli lac operon
   5123..5144    -  protein_bind   CAP binding site: CAP binding activates transcription in the presence of cAMP. E. coli catabolite activator protein
   5157..5249    -  CDS            lacI (fragment): lac repressor; lacI; The lac repressor binds to the lac operator to inhibit transcription in E. coli. This inhibition can be relieved by adding lactose or isopropyl-β-D-thiogalactopyranoside (IPTG).
   5432..6020    -  rep_origin     ori: high-copy-number ColE1/pMB1/pBR322/pUC origin of replication
>Addgene plasmid #215035 | pcDNA3.1_V5-TWIST1_TAL1loop | addgene full sequence | sequence record 426065 | Addgene NGS Result
GAAGATCCTTTGATCTTTTCTACGGGGTCTGACGCTCAGTGGAACGAAAACTCACGTTAAGGGATTTTGG
TCATGAGATTATCAAAAAGGATCTTCACCTAGATCCTTTTAAATTAAAAATGAAGTTTTAAATCAATCTA
AAGTATATATGAGTAAACTTGGTCTGACAGTTACCAATGCTTAATCAGTGAGGCACCTATCTCAGCGATC
TGTCTATTTCGTTCATCCATAGTTGCCTGACTCCCCGTCGTGTAGATAACTACGATACGGGAGGGCTTAC
CATCTGGCCCCAGTGCTGCAATGATACCGCGAGACCCACGCTCACCGGCTCCAGATTTATCAGCAATAAA
CCAGCCAGCCGGAAGGGCCGAGCGCAGAAGTGGTCCTGCAACTTTATCCGCCTCCATCCAGTCTATTAAT
TGTTGCCGGGAAGCTAGAGTAAGTAGTTCGCCAGTTAATAGTTTGCGCAACGTTGTTGCCATTGCTACAG
GCATCGTGGTGTCACGCTCGTCGTTTGGTATGGCTTCATTCAGCTCCGGTTCCCAACGATCAAGGCGAGT
TACATGATCCCCCATGTTGTGCAAAAAAGCGGTTAGCTCCTTCGGTCCTCCGATCGTTGTCAGAAGTAAG
TTGGCCGCAGTGTTATCACTCATGGTTATGGCAGCACTGCATAATTCTCTTACTGTCATGCCATCCGTAA
GATGCTTTTCTGTGACTGGTGAGTACTCAACCAAGTCATTCTGAGAATAGTGTATGCGGCGACCGAGTTG
CTCTTGCCCGGCGTCAATACGGGATAATACCGCGCCACATAGCAGAACTTTAAAAGTGCTCATCATTGGA
AAACGTTCTTCGGGGCGAAAACTCTCAAGGATCTTACCGCTGTTGAGATCCAGTTCGATGTAACCCACTC
GTGCACCCAACTGATCTTCAGCATCTTTTACTTTCACCAGCGTTTCTGGGTGAGCAAAAACAGGAAGGCA
AAATGCCGCAAAAAAGGGAATAAGGGCGACACGGAAATGTTGAATACTCATACTCTTCCTTTTTCAATAT
TATTGAAGCATTTATCAGGGTTATTGTCTCATGAGCGGATACATATTTGAATGTATTTAGAAAAATAAAC
AAATAGGGGTTCCGCGCACATTTCCCCGAAAAGTGCCACCTGACGTCGACGGATCGGGAGATCTCCCGAT
CCCCTATGGTGCACTCTCAGTACAATCTGCTCTGATGCCGCATAGTTAAGCCAGTATCTGCTCCCTGCTT
GTGTGTTGGAGGTCGCTGAGTAGTGCGCGAGCAAAATTTAAGCTACAACAAGGCAAGGCTTGACCGACAA
TTGCATGAAGAATCTGCTTAGGGTTAGGCGTTTTGCGCTGCTTCGCGATGTACGGGCCAGATATACGCGT
TGACATTGATTATTGACTAGTTATTAATAGTAATCAATTACGGGGTCATTAGTTCATAGCCCATATATGG
AGTTCCGCGTTACATAACTTACGGTAAATGGCCCGCCTGGCTGACCGCCCAACGACCCCCGCCCATTGAC
GTCAATAATGACGTATGTTCCCATAGTAACGCCAATAGGGACTTTCCATTGACGTCAATGGGTGGAGTAT
TTACGGTAAACTGCCCACTTGGCAGTACATCAAGTGTATCATATGCCAAGTACGCCCCCTATTGACGTCA
ATGACGGTAAATGGCCCGCCTGGCATTATGCCCAGTACATGACCTTATGGGACTTTCCTACTTGGCAGTA
CATCTACGTATTAGTCATCGCTATTACCATGGTGATGCGGTTTTGGCAGTACATCAATGGGCGTGGATAG
CGGTTTGACTCACGGGGATTTCCAAGTCTCCACCCCATTGACGTCAATGGGAGTTTGTTTTGGCACCAAA
ATCAACGGGACTTTCCAAAATGTCGTAACAACTCCGCCCCATTGACGCAAATGGGCGGTAGGCGTGTACG
GTGGGAGGTCTATATAAGCAGAGCTCTCTGGCTAACTAGAGAACCCACTGCTTACTGGCTTATCGAAATT
AATACGACTCACTATAGGGAGACCCAAGCTGGCTAGCGTTTAAACTTAAGCTTGGTACCGAGCTCGGATC
CGCCACCATGATGGGCAAGCCCATCCCCAACCCCCTGCTGGGCCTGGACAGCACCCAGGACGTGTCCAGC
TCGCCAGTCTCGCCGGCCGACGACAGCCTGAGCAACAGCGAGGAAGAGCCAGACCGGCAGCAGCCGCCGA
GCGGCAAGCGCGGGGGACGCAAGCGGCGCAGCAGCAGGCGCAGCGCGGGCGGCGGCGCGGGGCCCGGCGG
AGCCGCGGGTGGGGGCGTCGGAGGCGGCGACGAGCCGGGCAGCCCGGCCCAGGGCAAGCGCGGCAAGAAG
TCTGCGGGCTGTGGCGGCGGCGGCGGCGCGGGCGGCGGCGGCGGCAGCAGCAGCGGCGGCGGGAGTCCGC
AGTCTTACGAGGAGCTGCAGACGCAGCGGGTCATGGCCAACGTGCGGGAGCGCCAGCGCACCCAGTCGCT
GAACGAGGCGTTCGCCGCGCTGCGGAAGATCATCCCCACACATCCCCCGGACAAGAAGCTGAGCAAGATT
CAGACCCTCAAGCTGGCGGCCAGGTACATCGACTTCCTCTACCAGGTCCTCCAGAGCGACGAGCTGGACT
CCAAGATGGCAAGCTGCAGCTATGTGGCTCACGAGCGGCTCAGCTACGCCTTCTCGGTCTGGAGGATGGA
GGGGGCCTGGTCCATGTCCGCGTCCCACTGATAAACCCGCTGATCAGCCTCGACTGTGCCTTCTAGTTGC
CAGCCATCTGTTGTTTGCCCCTCCCCCGTGCCTTCCTTGACCCTGGAAGGTGCCACTCCCACTGTCCTTT
CCTAATAAAATGAGGAAATTGCATCGCATTGTCTGAGTAGGTGTCATTCTATTCTGGGGGGTGGGGTGGG
GCAGGACAGCAAGGGGGAGGATTGGGAAGACAATAGCAGGCATGCTGGGGATGCGGTGGGCTCTATGGCT
TCTGAGGCGGAAAGAACCAGCTGGGGCTCTAGGGGGTATCCCC
[124 nt withheld, positions 3054-3177]
C
[91 nt withheld, positions 3179-3269]
A
[49 nt withheld, positions 3271-3319]
CCTTTGACGTTGGAGTCCACGTTCTTT
[37 nt withheld, positions 3347-3383]
ACCCTATCTCGGTCTATTCTTTTGATTTATAAGGGATTTTGCCGATTTCGGCCTATTGGTTAAAAAATGA
GCTGATTTAACAAAAATTTAACGCGAATTAATTCTGTGGAATGTGTGTCAGTTAGGGTGTGGAAAGTCCC
CAGGCTCCCCAGCAGGCAGAAGTATGCAAAGCATGCATCTCAATTAGTCAGCAACCAGGTGTGGAAAGTC
CCCAGGCTCCCCAGCAGGCAGAAGTATGCAAAGCATGCATCTCAATTAGTCAGCAACCATAGTCCCGCCC
CTAACTCCGCCCATCCCGCCCCTAACTCCGCCCAGTTCCGCCCATTCTCCGCCCCATGGCTGACTAATTT
TTTTTATTTATGCAGAGGCCGAGGCCGCCTCTGCCTCTGAGCTATTCCAGAAGTAGTGAGGAGGCTTTTT
TGGAGGCCTAGGCTTTTGCAAAAAGCTCCCGGGAGCTTGTATATCCATTTTCGGATCTGATCAAGAGACA
GGATGAGGATCGTTTCGCATGATTGAACAAGATGGATTGCACGCAGGTTCTCCGGCCGCTTGGGTGGAGA
GGCTATTCGGCTATGACTGGGCACAACAGACAATCGGCTGCTCTGATGCCGCCGTGTTCCGGCTGTCAGC
GCAGGGGCGCCCGGTTCTTTTTGTCAAGACCGACCTGTCCGGTGCCCTGAATGAACTGCAGGACGAGGCA
GCGCGGCTATCGTGGCTGGCCACGACGGGCGTTCCTTGCGCAGCTGTGCTCGACGTTGTCACTGAAGCGG
GAAGGGACTGGCTGCTATTGGGCGAAGTGCCGGGGCAGGATCTCCTGTCATCTCACCTTGCTCCTGCCGA
GAAAGTATCCATCATGGCTGATGCAATGCGGCGGCTGCATACGCTTGATCCGGCTACCTGCCCATTCGAC
CACCAAGCGAAACATCGCATCGAGCGAGCACGTACTCGGATGGAAGCCGGTCTTGTCGATCAGGATGATC
TGGACGAAGAGCATCAGGGGCTCGCGCCAGCCGAACTGTTCGCCAGGCTCAAGGCGCGCATGCCCGACGG
CGAGGATCTCGTCGTGACCCATGGCGATGCCTGCTTGCCGAATATCATGGTGGAAAATGGCCGCTTTTCT
GGATTCATCGACTGTGGCCGGCTGGGTGTGGCGGACCGCTATCAGGACATAGCGTTGGCTACCCGTGATA
TTGCTGAAGAGCTTGGCGGCGAATGGGCTGACCGCTTCCTCGTGCTTTACGGTATCGCCGCTCCCGATTC
GCAGCGCATCGCCTTCTATCGCCTTCTTGACGAGTTCTTCTGAGCGGGACTCTGGGGTTCGAAATGACCG
ACCAAGCGACGCCCAACCTGCCATCACGAGATTTCGATTCCACCGCCGCCTTCTATGAAAGGTTGGGCTT
CGGAATCGTTTTCCGGGACGCCGGCTGGATGATCCTCCAGCGCGGGGATCTCATGCTGGAGTTCTTCGCC
CACCCCAACTTGTTTATTGCAGCTTATAATGGTTACAAATAAAGCAATAGCATCACAAATTTCACAAATA
AAGCATTTTTTTCACTGCATTCTAGTTGTGGTTTGTCCAAACTCATCAATGTATCTTATCATGTCTGTAT
ACCGTCGACCTCTAGCTAGAGCTTGGCGTAATCATGGTCATAGCTGTTTCCTGTGTGAAATTGTTATCCG
CTCACAATTCCACACAACATACGAGCCGGAAGCATAAAGTGTAAAGCCTGGGGTGCCTAATGAGTGAGCT
AACTCACATTAATTGCGTTGCGCTCACTGCCCGCTTTCCAGTCGGGAAACCTGTCGTGCCAGCTGCATTA
ATGAATCGGCCAACGCGCGGGGAGAGGCGGTTTGCGTATTGGGCGCTCTTCCGCTTCCTCGCTCACTGAC
TCGCTGCGCTCGGTCGTTCGGCTGCGGCGAGCGGTATCAGCTCACTCAAAGGCGGTAATACGGTTATCCA
CAGAATCAGGGGATAACGCAGGAAAGAACATGTGAGCAAAAGGCCAGCAAAAGGCCAGGAACCGTAAAAA
GGCCGCGTTGCTGGCGTTTTTCCATAGGCTCCGCCCCCCTGACGAGCATCACAAAAATCGACGCTCAAGT
CAGAGGTGGCGAAACCCGACAGGACTATAAAGATACCAGGCGTTTCCCCCTGGAAGCTCCCTCGTGCGCT
CTCCTGTTCCGACCCTGCCGCTTACCGGATACCTGTCCGCCTTTCTCCCTTCGGGAAGCGTGGCGCTTTC
TCATAGCTCACGCTGTAGGTATCTCAGTTCGGTGTAGGTCGTTCGCTCCAAGCTGGGCTGTGTGCACGAA
CCCCCCGTTCAGCCCGACCGCTGCGCCTTATCCGGTAACTATCGTCTTGAGTCCAACCCGGTAAGACACG
ACTTATCGCCACTGGCAGCAGCCACTGGTAACAGGATTAGCAGAGCGAGGTATGTAGGCGGTGCTACAGA
GTTCTTGAAGTGGTGGCCTAACTACGGCTACACTAGAAGAACAGTATTTGGTATCTGCGCTCTGCTGAAG
CCAGTTACCTTCGGAAAAAGAGTTGGTAGCTCTTGATCCGGCAAACAAACCACCGCTGGTAGCGGTGGTT
TTTTTGTTTGCAAGCAGCAGATTACGCGCAGAAAAAAAGGATCTCAA
